>Addgene plasmid #46560 | pCOCK CM-C18 | depositor partial sequence | sequence record 69409 | CM-C18 mutant promoter
TAGTTATTAATAGTAATCAATTACGGGGTCATTAGTTCATAGCCCATATATGGAGTTCCGCGTTACATAA
CTTACGGTAAATGGCCCGCCTGGCTGACCGCCCAACGACCCCCGCCCATTGACGTCAATAATGACGTATG
TTCCCATAGTAACGCCAATAGGGACTTTCCATTGACGTCAATGGGTGGAGTATTTACGGTAAACTGCCCA
CTTGGCAGTACATCAAGTGTATCATATGCCAAGTACGCCCCCTATTGACGTCAATGACGGTAAATGGCCC
GCCTGGCATTATGCCCAGTACATGACCTTATGGGACTTTCCTACTTGGCAGTACATCTACGTATTAGTCA
TCGCTATTACCATGGTGATGCGGTTTTGGCAGTACATCAATGGGCGTGGATAGCGGTTTGACTCACGGGG
ATTTCCAAGTCTCCACCCCATTGACGTCAATGGGAGTTTGTTTTGGCACCAAAATCAACGGGACTTTCCA
AAATGTCGTAACAACTCCGCCCCATTGACGCAAGTGGGCGGTAGGCGTGTACGGTGGGAGGTCTATATAG
CAGAGCTGGTTTAGTGAACCGTCAGATC
