>Addgene plasmid #46560 | pCOCK CM-C18 | addgene partial sequence | sequence record 71462 | synth-int-R 5'-ggagtactcaccccaacagc-3'
ATTATTCCAGCACATTAACCCTCACTAAAGGGAGCTAAGCCTGCAGGTTAATAAATTTAAATCCCTATAG
TGAGTCGTATTATTCGAACCGCGGGCCCTCTAGACTCGAGCGGCCGCCACTGTGCTGGATATCAACCACT
TTGTACAAGAAAGCTGGGTGATCTGACGGTTCACTAAACCAGCTCTGCTATATAGACCTCCCACCGTACA
CGCCTACCGCCCACTTGCGTCAATGGGGCGGAGTTGTTACGACATTTTGGAAAGTCCCGTTGATTTTGGT
GCCAAAACAAACTCCCATTGACGTCAATGGGGTGGAGACTTGGAAATCCCCGTGAGTCAAACCGCTATCC
ACGCCCATTGATGTACTGCCAAAACCGCATCACCATGGTAATAGCGATGACTAATACGTAGATGTACTGC
CAAGTAGGAAAGTCCCATAAGGTCATGTACTGGGCATAATGCCAGGCGGGCCATTTACCGTCATTGACGT
CAATAGGGGGCGTACTTGGCATATGATACACTTGATGTACTGCCAAGTGGGCAGTTTACCGTAAATACTC
CACCCATTGACGTCAATGGAAAGTCCCTATTGGCGTTACTATGGGAACATACGTCATTATTGACGTCAAT
GGGCGGGGGTCGTTGGGCGGTCAGCCAGGCGGGCCATTTACCGTAAGTTATGTAACGCGGAACTCCATAT
ATGGGCTATGAACTAATGACCCCGTAATTGATTACTATTAATAACTAAGCCTGCTTTTTTGTACAAACTT
GTTGATATCTGCAGAATTCCACCACACTGGACTAGTGGATCCGAGCTCGGTACCAAGCTTTTTGCAAAAG
CCTAGTCAATAATCAATGTCAACGCGTATATCTGGCCCGTACATCGCGAAGCAGCGCAAAACGCCTAACC
CTAAGCAGATTCTTCATGCAATTGTCGGTCAAGCCTTGCCTTGTTGTAGCTTAAATTTTGCTCGCGCACT
ACTCAGCGACCTCCA
