[The description below was written by a language model from this plasmid's Addgene catalogue record.]
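Description:
pCOCK CM-C18 is a mammalian expression and synthetic-biology plasmid of about 6.2 kb, built on the commercial Flp-In Gateway destination vector pEF5-FRT-V5-DEST. It is maintained in E. coli as a high-copy plasmid under ampicillin selection. Three modifications converted the parent backbone into a promoter-testing platform. First, the native EF1alpha promoter was deleted, so that the attR Gateway cassette became a slot for promoters rather than for coding sequences. Second, an intron (IVS)-EGFP cassette was inserted between that Gateway cassette and the BGH polyadenylation signal. Third, synthetic promoters flanked by attL sites in a pDONR221 entry vector were recombined into the slot. In this member of the series, the inserted element is a 589 bp mutant of the cytomegalovirus promoter, described as wild-type CMV carrying a CAAT box mutation. The exact sequence change and the resulting promoter strength are not given in the record, which refers to the associated publication for them.

The mutant CMV promoter drives transcription through the intron and EGFP, with the transcript terminated by the BGH polyA, so green fluorescence reports the activity of the synthetic promoter. The backbone's FRT site and hygromycin resistance gene allow Flp-mediated integration. The hygromycin coding sequence lacks its own ATG and becomes functional only after recombination into an FRT site already present in the target cell genome, so drug resistance selects for correctly targeted integrants. This allows promoter variants to be compared from a defined genomic location. The plasmid belongs to a collection developed for tuning ectopic gene expression levels in mammalian cells with synthetic promoters of graded strength.
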