Addgene plasmid #46560: pCOCK CM-C18
Purpose: Mammalian expression plasmid with EGFP expressed from synthetic promoter (CMVwt CAAT box mutant).
Depositing lab: Clifford Wang. Depositing organization: Stanford University. Publication: Modulating ectopic gene expression levels by using retroviral vectors equipped with synthetic promoters. Ferreira JP, Peacock RW, Lawhorn IE, Wang CL. Syst Synth Biol. 2011 Dec;5(3-4):131-8. doi: 10.1007/s11693-011-9089-0. Epub 2011 Nov 20. PubMed 23205156.
Backbone
  Vector backbone: pEF5-FRT-V5-DEST
  Backbone manufacturer: Life Technologies
  Backbone size w/o insert (bp): 7528
  Total vector size (bp): 6184
  Modifications to backbone: 1. EF1alpha promoter removed (so attR Gateway sites can be used to clone in synthetic promoters) 2. IVS-EGFP cassette inserted between attR Gateway cassette and BGH polyA 3. Synthetic promoters flanked by attL in pDONR221 (Life Technologies) vectors were used to recombine promoters into the vector resulting from modifications 1 and 2 above.
  Vector type: Mammalian Expression, Synthetic Biology
  Selectable markers: Hygromycin ; No ATG until recombines into FRT site in target cell genome
Growth in bacteria
  Bacterial resistance: Ampicillin, 100 μg/mL
  Growth temperature: 37°C
  Growth strain: XL1 Blue
  Copy number: High Copy
Gene/Insert
  Gene/Insert name: CMV mutant promoter
  Species: Cytomegalovirus viral promoter
  Insert size (bp): 589
  Mutation: Mutant version of CMV promoter (refer to Table 1 for sequence and strength information)
Terms and licenses: Academic/Nonprofit Terms; Industry Terms: Not Available to Industry
How to cite: pCOCK CM-C18 was a gift from Clifford Wang (Addgene plasmid # 46560 ; http://n2t.net/addgene:46560 ; RRID:Addgene_46560)
